>Addgene plasmid #162553 | pT3-EF1A-CCNE1 | addgene full sequence | sequence record 324841 | Addgene NGS Result
AATTCGAGCTCGGTACCCTACAGTTGAAGTCGGAAGTTTACATACACTTAAGTTGGAGTCATTAAAACTC
GTTTTTCAACTACTCCACAAATTTCTTGTTAACAAACAATAGTTTTGGCAAGTCAGTTAGGACATCTACT
TTGTGCATGACACAAGTCATTTTTCCAACAATTGTTTACAGACAGATTATTTCACTTATAATTCACTGTA
TCACAATTCCAGTGGGTCAGAAGTTTACATACACTAAGTTGACTGTGCCTTTAAACAGCTTGGAAAATTC
CAGAAAATGATGTCATGGCTTTAGAAGCTTCTGATAGACTAATTGACATCATTTGAGTCAATTGGAGGTG
TACCTGTGGATGTATTTCAAGGAATTAATTCTGTGGAATGTGTGTCAGTTAGGGTGTGGAAAGTCCCCAG
GCTCCCCAGCAGGCAGAAGTATGCAAAGCATGCATTTAATTAAAATTATCTCTAAGGCATGTGAACTGGC
TGTCTTGGTTTTCATCTGTACTTCATCTGCTACCTCTGTGACCTGAAACATATTTATAATTCCATTAAGC
TGTGCATATGATAGATTTATCATATGTATTTTCCTTAAAGGATTTTTGTAAGAACTAATTGAATTGATAC
CTGTAAAGTCTTTATCACACTACCCAATAAATAATAAATCTCTTTGTTCAGCTCTCTGTTTCTATAAATA
TGTACCAGTTTTATTGTTTTTAGTGGTAGTGATTTTATTCTCTTTCTATATATATACACACACATGTGTG
CATTCATAAATATATACAATTTTTATGAATAAAAAATTATTAGCAATCAATATTGAAAACCACTGATTTT
TGTTTATGTGAGCAAACAGCAGATTAAAAGGAATTTCAATTGCCTGCAGGAGTCAATGGGAAAAACCCAT
TGGAGCCAAGTACACTGACTCAATAGGGACTTTCCATTGGGTTTTGCCCAGTACATAAGGTCAATAGGGG
GTGAGTCAACAGGAAAGTCCCATTGGAGCCAAGTACATTGAGTCAATAGGGACTTTCCAATGGGTTTTGC
CCAGTACATAAGGTCAATGGGAGGTAAGCCAATGGGTTTTTCCCATTACTGACATGTATACTGAGTCATT
AGGGACTTTCCAATGGGTTTTGCCCAGTACATAAGGTCAATAGGGGTGAATCAACAGGAAAGTCCCATTG
GAGCCAAGTACACTGAGTCAATAGGGACTTTCCATTGGGTTTTGCCCAGTACAAAAGGTCAATAGGGGGT
GAGTCAATGGGTTTTTCCCATTATTGGCACATACATAAGGTCAATAGGGGTGACTAGTGGAGAAGAGCAT
GCTTGAGGGCTGAGTGCCCCTCAGTGGGCAGAGAGCACATGGCCCACAGTCCCTGAGAAGTTGGGGGGAG
GGGTGGGCAATTGAACTGGTGCCTAGAGAAGGTGGGGCTTGGGTAAACTGGGAAAGTGATGTGGTGTACT
GGCTCCACCTTTTTCCCCAGGGTGGGGGAGAACCATATATAAGTGCAGTAGTCTCTGTGAACATTCAAGC
TTCTGCCTTCTCCCTCCTGTGAGTTTGGTAAGTCACTGACTGTCTATGCCTGGGAAAGGGTGGGCAGGAG
ATGGGGCAGTGCAGGAAAAGTGGCACTATGAACCCTGCAGCCCTAGACAATTGTACTAACCTTCTTCTCT
TTCCTCTCCTGACAGGTTGGTGTACAGTAGCTTCCAAGTACTAAGATCTAGTGCACAGGGCCCACCATGG
AGCTAGCTGGGGGGATCTCATGCCGAGGGAGCGCAGGGAGCGGGATGCGAAGGAGCGGGACACCATGAAG
GAGGACGGCGGCGCGGAGTTCTCGGCTCGCTCCAGGAAGAGGAAGGCAAACGTGACCGTTTTTTTGCAGG
ATCCAGATGAAGAAATGGCCAAAATCGACAGGACGGCGAGGGACCAGTGTGGGAGCCAGCCTTGGGACAA
TAATGCAGTCTGTGCAGACCCCTGCTCCCTGATCCCCACACCTGACAAAGAAGATGATGACCGGGTTTAC
CCAAACTCAACGTGCAAGCCTCGGATTATTGCACCATCCAGAGGCTCCCCGCTGCCTGTACTGAGCTGGG
CAAATAGAGAGGAAGTCTGGAAAATCATGTTAAACAAGGAAAAGACATACTTAAGGGATCAGCACTTTCT
TGAGCAACACCCTCTTCTGCAGCCAAAAATGCGAGCAATTCTTCTGGATTGGTTAATGGAGGTGTGTGAA
GTCTATAAACTTCACAGGGAGACCTTTTACTTGGCACAAGATTTCTTTGACCGGTATATGGCGACACAAG
AAAATGTTGTAAAAACTCTTTTACAGCTTATTGGGATTTCATCTTTATTTATTGCAGCCAAACTTGAGGA
AATCTATCCTCCAAAGTTGCACCAGTTTGCGTATGTGACAGATGGAGCTTGTTCAGGAGATGAAATTCTC
ACCATGGAATTAATGATTATGAAACTGTTGGATCTCTGTGTCCTGGATGTTGACTGCCTTGAATTTCCTT
ATGGTATACTTGCTGCTTCGGCCTTGTATCATTTCTCGTCATCTGAATTGATGCAAAAGGTTTCAGGGTA
TCAGTGGTGCGACATAGAGAACTGTGTCAAGTGGATGGTTCCATTTGCCATGGTTATAAGGGAGACGGGG
AGCTCAAAACTGAAGCACTTCAAGGGCGTCGCTGATGAAGATGCACACAACATACAGACCCACAGAGACA
GCTTGGATTTGCTGGACAAAGCCCGAGCAAAGAAAGCCATGTTGTCTGAACAAAATAGGGCTTCTCCTCT
CCCCAGTGGGCTCCTCACCCCGCCACAGAGCGGTAAGAAGCAGAGCAGCGGGCCGGAAATGGCGTGAATC
AGTGGTCCAGGCTCTAGTTTTGACTCAACAATATCACCAGCTGAAGCCTATAGAGTACGAGCCATAGATA
AAATAAAAGATTTTATTTAGTCTCCAGAAAAAGGGGGGAATGAAAGACCCCACCTGTAGGTTTGGCAAGC
TAGCTGGCCAGACATGATAAGATACATTGATGAGTTTGGACAAACCACAACTAGAATGCAGTGAAAAAAA
TGCTTTATTTGTGAAATTTGTGATGCTATTGCTTTATTTGTAACCATTATAAGCTGCAATAAACAAGTTA
ACAACAACAATTGCATTCATTTTATGTTTCAGGTTCAGGGGGAGGTGTGGGAGGTTTTTTAAAGCAAGTA
AAACCTCTACAAATGTGGTATGGAATTGGAGCCCCACTGTGTTCATCTTACAGATGGAAATACTGACATT
CAGAGGAGTTAGTTAACTTGCCTAGCGGCCGCTGCATTCTAGTTGTGGTTTGTCCAAACTCATCAATGTA
TCTTATCATGTCTGGATCCCCTTGAAATACATCCACAGGTACACCTCCAATTGACTCAAATGATGTCAAT
TAGTCTATCAGAAGCTTCTAAAGCCATGACATCATTTTCTGGAATTTTCCAAGCTGTTTAAAGGCACAGT
CAACTTAGTGTATGTAAACTTCTGACCCACTGGAATTGTGATACAGTGAATTATAAGTGAAATAATCTGT
CTGTAAACAATTGTTGGAAAAATGACTTGTGTCATGCACAAAGTAGATGTCCTAACTGACTTGCCAAAAC
TATTGTTTGTTAACAAGAAATTTGTGGAGTAGTTGAAAAACGAGTTTTAATGACTCCAACTTAAGTGTAT
GTAAACTTCCGACTTCAACTGTATAGGTCTAGAGTCGACCTGCAGGCATGCAAGCTTGGCGTAATCATGG
TCATAGCTGTTTCCTGTGTGAAATTGTTATCCGCTCACAATTCCACACAACATACGAGCCGGAAGCATAA
AGTGTAAAGCCTGGGGTGCCTAATGAGTGAGCTAACTCACATTAATTGCGTTGCGCTCACTGCCCGCTTT
CCAGTCGGGAAACCTGTCGTGCCAGCTGCATTAATGAATCGGCCAACGCGCGGGGAGAGGCGGTTTGCGT
ATTGGGCGCTCTTCCGCTTCCTCGCTCACTGACTCGCTGCGCTCGGTCGTTCGGCTGCGGCGAGCGGTAT
CAGCTCACTCAAAGGCGGTAATACGGTTATCCACAGAATCAGGGGATAACGCAGGAAAGAACATGTGAGC
AAAAGGCCAGCAAAAGGCCAGGAACCGTAAAAAGGCCGCGTTGCTGGCGTTTTTCCATAGGCTCCGCCCC
CCTGACGAGCATCACAAAAATCGACGCTCAAGTCAGAGGTGGCGAAACCCGACAGGACTATAAAGATACC
AGGCGTTTCCCCCTGGAAGCTCCCTCGTGCGCTCTCCTGTTCCGACCCTGCCGCTTACCGGATACCTGTC
CGCCTTTCTCCCTTCGGGAAGCGTGGCGCTTTCTCATAGCTCACGCTGTAGGTATCTCAGTTCGGTGTAG
GTCGTTCGCTCCAAGCTGGGCTGTGTGCACGAACCCCCCGTTCAGCCCGACCGCTGCGCCTTATCCGGTA
ACTATCGTCTTGAGTCCAACCCGGTAAGACACGACTTATCGCCACTGGCAGCAGCCACTGGTAACAGGAT
TAGCAGAGCGAGGTATGTAGGCGGTGCTACAGAGTTCTTGAAGTGGTGGCCTAACTACGGCTACACTAGA
AGAACAGTATTTGGTATCTGCGCTCTGCTGAAGCCAGTTACCTTCGGAAAAAGAGTTGGTAGCTCTTGAT
CCGGCAAACAAACCACCGCTGGTAGCGGTGGTTTTTTTGTTTGCAAGCAGCAGATTACGCGCAGAAAAAA
AGGATCTCAAGAAGATCCTTTGATCTTTTCTACGGGGTCTGACGCTCAGTGGAACGAAAACTCACGTTAA
GGGATTTTGGTCATGAGATTATCAAAAAGGATCTTCACCTAGATCCTTTTAAATTAAAAATGAAGTTTTA
AATCAATCTAAAGTATATATGAGTAAACTTGGTCTGACAGTTACCAATGCTTAATCAGTGAGGCACCTAT
CTCAGCGATCTGTCTATTTCGTTCATCCATAGTTGCCTGACTCCCCGTCGTGTAGATAACTACGATACGG
GAGGGCTTACCATCTGGCCCCAGTGCTGCAATGATACCGCGAGACCCACGCTCACCGGCTCCAGATTTAT
CAGCAATAAACCAGCCAGCCGGAAGGGCCGAGCGCAGAAGTGGTCCTGCAACTTTATCCGCCTCCATCCA
GTCTATTAATTGTTGCCGGGAAGCTAGAGTAAGTAGTTCGCCAGTTAATAGTTTGCGCAACGTTGTTGCC
ATTGCTACAGGCATCGTGGTGTCACGCTCGTCGTTTGGTATGGCTTCATTCAGCTCCGGTTCCCAACGAT
CAAGGCGAGTTACATGATCCCCCATGTTGTGCAAAAAAGCGGTTAGCTCCTTCGGTCCTCCGATCGTTGT
CAGAAGTAAGTTGGCCGCAGTGTTATCACTCATGGTTATGGCAGCACTGCATAATTCTCTTACTGTCATG
CCATCCGTAAGATGCTTTTCTGTGACTGGTGAGTACTCAACCAAGTCATTCTGAGAATAGTGTATGCGGC
GACCGAGTTGCTCTTGCCCGGCGTCAATACGGGATAATACCGCGCCACATAGCAGAACTTTAAAAGTGCT
CATCATTGGAAAACGTTCTTCGGGGCGAAAACTCTCAAGGATCTTACCGCTGTTGAGATCCAGTTCGATG
TAACCCACTCGTGCACCCAACTGATCTTCAGCATCTTTTACTTTCACCAGCGTTTCTGGGTGAGCAAAAA
CAGGAAGGCAAAATGCCGCAAAAAAGGGAATAAGGGCGACACGGAAATGTTGAATACTCATACTCTTCCT
TTTTCAATATTATTGAAGCATTTATCAGGGTTATTGTCTCATGAGCGGATACATATTTGAATGTATTTAG
AAAAATAAACAAATAGGGGTTCCGCGCACATTTCCCCGAAAAGTGCCACCTGACGTCTAAGAAACCATTA
TTATCATGACATTAACCTATAAAAATAGGCGTATCACGAGGCCCTTTCGTCTCGCGCGTTTCGGTGATGA
CGGTGAAAACCTCTGACACATGCAGCTCCCGGAGACGGTCACAGCTTGTCTGTAAGCGGATGCCGGGAGC
AGACAAGCCCGTCAGGGCGCGTCAGCGGGTGTTGGCGGGTGTCGGGGCTGGCTTAACTATGCGGCATCAG
AGCAGATTGTACTGAGAGTGCACCATATGCGGTGTGAAATACCGCACAGATGCGTAAGGAGAAAATACCG
CATCAGGCGCCATTCGCCATTCAGGCTGCGCAACTGTTGGGAAGGGCGATCGGTGCGGGCCTCTTCGCTA
TTACGCCAGCTGGCGAAAGGGGGATGTGCTGCAAGGCGATTAAGTTGGGTAACGCCAGGGTTTTCCCAGT
CACGACGTTGTAAAACGACGGCCAGTGAATT
Features (pLannotate 1.2.2; 21 found; start..end, strand, type, name):
      1..18      +  misc_feature   MCS (fragment): pUC18/19 multiple cloning site
    381..455     +  promoter       SV40 promoter (fragment): SV40 enhancer and early promoter
    906..989     +  promoter       mCMV promoter (fragment): mouse cytomegalovirus (CMV) immediate early promoter
   1106..1313    +  promoter       mCMV promoter (fragment): mouse cytomegalovirus (CMV) immediate early promoter
   1770..2864    +  CDS            CCNE1 (fragment): CCNE1_HUMAN - Also known as CCNE. Experimental evidence at protein level: Swiss-Prot protein existence level 1. Essential for the control of the cell cycle at the G1/S (start) transition. From Homo sapiens (Human).
   2868..2937    +  CDS            env (fragment): murine leukemia virus gPr80 envelope polyprotein precursor; env; proteolytically cleaved into gp70SU and p15TM subunits
   2979..3015    +  LTR            3' LTR (ΔU3) (fragment): self-inactivating 3' long terminal repeat (LTR) from Moloney murine leukemia virus
   3028..3149    -  polyA_signal   SV40 poly(A) signal: SV40 polyadenylation signal
   3172..3243    -  CDS            large T antigen (fragment): large T antigen from SV40 (simian virus 40)
   3322..3378    +  polyA_signal   SV40 poly(A) signal (fragment): SV40 polyadenylation signal
   3738..3767    +  misc_feature   MCS (fragment): pUC18/19 multiple cloning site
   3804..3820    -  protein_bind   lac operator: The lac repressor binds to the lac operator to inhibit transcription in E. coli. This inhibition can be relieved by adding lactose or isopropyl-β-D-thiogalactopyranoside (IPTG). lac repressor encoded by lacI
   3828..3858    -  promoter       lac promoter: promoter for the E. coli lac operon
   3873..3894    -  protein_bind   CAP binding site: CAP binding activates transcription in the presence of cAMP. E. coli catabolite activator protein
   3907..3999    -  CDS            lacI (fragment): lac repressor; lacI; The lac repressor binds to the lac operator to inhibit transcription in E. coli. This inhibition can be relieved by adding lactose or isopropyl-β-D-thiogalactopyranoside (IPTG).
   4182..4770    -  rep_origin     ori: high-copy-number ColE1/pMB1/pBR322/pUC origin of replication
   4941..5801    -  CDS            AmpR: β-lactamase; bla; confers resistance to ampicillin, carbenicillin, and related antibiotics
   5802..5906    -  promoter       AmpR promoter: bla
   6001..6036    +  CDS            rop (fragment): Rop protein, which maintains plasmids at low copy number; rop
   6138..6237    +  misc_feature   bom (fragment): basis of mobility region from pBR322
   6243..6400    -  CDS            lacZα (fragment): LacZα fragment of β-galactosidase; lacZ fragment
