[The description below was written by a language model from this plasmid's Addgene catalogue record and pLannotate feature annotations shown in this document.]
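Description:
pT3-EF1A-CCNE1 is a mammalian expression plasmid built on the pT3 backbone for overexpression of wild-type human CCNE1 (cyclin E1), the cyclin that controls the G1/S transition of the cell cycle. According to the catalogue entry, the insert was introduced by Gibson assembly between XhoI and EcoRI sites, both of which were destroyed in the process, and its expression is driven by an EF1A promoter. In bacteria the plasmid is maintained through a high-copy ColE1/pUC-type origin and selected with ampicillin via the β-lactamase (AmpR) gene and its native promoter. Remnants of pUC/pBR322 cloning-vector sequence (lac promoter and operator, CAP site, and fragments of lacZα, lacI, rop and bom) are also present.

In the automated annotation of the 6,401 nt sequenced record, the CCNE1 coding sequence lies on the forward strand, followed by short fragments resembling murine leukemia virus env and LTR sequence and then by SV40 polyadenylation signal elements that would terminate the transcript. The annotation does not call an EF1A promoter. The region upstream of the coding sequence carries only small fragment matches to the SV40 and mouse CMV promoters, so the promoter assignment rests on the catalogue field and plasmid name. No transposon repeats or other integration elements are annotated either. The sequenced length is also shorter than the listed backbone size of 8,500 bp, a discrepancy the record does not explain. The stated purpose is simply CCNE1 overexpression, and the associated publication concerns cooperation between cancer driver genes in hepatocellular carcinoma, which suggests the plasmid was used to test CCNE1 as an oncogenic driver in liver cancer models.
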