Addgene plasmid #162553: pT3-EF1A-CCNE1
Purpose: Overexpression of CCNE1
Depositing lab: Amaia Lujambio. Depositing organization: Icahn School of Medicine at Mount Sinai. Publication: Cooperation between distinct cancer driver genes underlies inter-tumor heterogeneity in hepatocellular carcinoma. Molina-Sanchez P, Ruiz de Galarreta M, Yao MA, Lindblad KE, Bresnahan E, Bitterman E, Martin TC, Rubenstein T, Nie K, Golas J, Choudhary S, Barcena-Varela M, Elmas A, Miguela V, Ding Y, Kan Z, Grinspan LT, Huang KL, Parsons RE, Shields DJ, Rollins RA, Lujambio A. Gastroenterology. 2020 Aug 16. pii: S0016-5085(20)35054-X. doi: 10.1053/j.gastro.2020.08.015. PubMed 32814112.
Backbone
  Vector backbone: pT3
  Backbone manufacturer: Xin Chen lab
  Backbone size w/o insert (bp): 8500
  Vector type: Mammalian Expression
Growth in bacteria
  Bacterial resistance: Ampicillin, 100 μg/mL
  Growth temperature: 37°C
  Growth strain: NEB Stable
  Copy number: Unknown
Gene/Insert
  Gene/Insert name: Overexpression of CCNE1
  Species: H. sapiens (human)
  Mutation: None
  Entrez Gene: CCNE1 (a.k.a. CCNE, pCCNE1)
  Promoter: EF1A
  Cloning method: Gibson Cloning
Terms and licenses: Academic/Nonprofit Terms; Industry Terms: Not Available to Industry
Depositor comments: 5' cloning site: XhoI (destroyed during cloning), 3' cloning site: EcoRI (destroyed during cloning).
How to cite: pT3-EF1A-CCNE1 was a gift from Amaia Lujambio (Addgene plasmid # 162553 ; http://n2t.net/addgene:162553 ; RRID:Addgene_162553)
